Addgene plasmid #125040: pKmK.P7
Purpose: Storage plasmid for K.marxianus promoter; type 2 part
Depositing lab: John Morrissey. Depositing organization: University College Cork. Publication: Biological Parts for Kluyveromyces marxianus Synthetic Biology. Rajkumar AS, Varela JA, Juergens H, Daran JG, Morrissey JP. Front Bioeng Biotechnol. 2019 May 7;7:97. doi: 10.3389/fbioe.2019.00097. eCollection 2019. PubMed 31134195.
Backbone
  Vector backbone: YTK001
  Backbone manufacturer: Dueber lab, UC Berkeley
  Backbone size w/o insert (bp): 1667
  Vector type: Yeast Expression, Synthetic Biology
Growth in bacteria
  Bacterial resistance: Chloramphenicol, 25 μg/mL
  Growth temperature: 37°C
  Growth strain: DH5alpha
  Copy number: High Copy
Gene/Insert
  Gene/Insert name: TEF1 promoter
  Insert size (bp): 874
  Cloning method: Restriction Enzyme; 5′ cloning site BsmBI (destroyed during cloning); 3′ cloning site BsmBI (destroyed during cloning)
  Sequencing primers: 5′ tttgctggccttttgctc; 3′ catctggatttgttcagaacg
Terms and licenses: Academic/Nonprofit Terms; Industry Terms: Not Available to Industry
Depositor comments: Promoter inducible by inulin and xylose. Contains the appropriate YTK-compatible Golden Gate overhangs for a type 2 part Please note that the minor differences between the Addgene NGS results and depositor's annotated sequence do not affect the plasmid function.
How to cite: pKmK.P7 was a gift from John Morrissey (Addgene plasmid # 125040 ; http://n2t.net/addgene:125040 ; RRID:Addgene_125040)
