[The description below was written by a language model from this plasmid's Addgene catalogue record and pLannotate feature annotations shown in this document.]
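Description:
pKmK.P7 is a small part-storage plasmid from a Kluyveromyces marxianus synthetic biology toolkit, built in the YTK001 entry vector of the yeast Golden Gate (YTK/MoClo) system. It is not itself an expression vector: it carries no yeast origin, yeast marker or coding sequence, and serves only to hold a sequence-verified promoter part in E. coli. It is propagated through a high-copy ColE1/pUC-type origin and selected by chloramphenicol resistance, encoded by a cat gene with its native cat promoter and followed by a lambda t0 terminator. These are the only elements annotated in the roughly 2.5 kb sequenced record. The promoter insert is not called by the automated annotation, but the unannotated region upstream of the terminator is about the right size to hold it.

The insert is recorded as an 874 bp TEF1 promoter, described in the purpose field as a K. marxianus promoter. It was cloned into the entry vector through BsmBI sites that were destroyed during assembly. It is formatted as a type 2 part, meaning it carries the YTK-compatible Golden Gate overhangs that place a promoter directly upstream of a coding sequence part in a hierarchical assembly. It can therefore be released and combined with compatible coding sequence, terminator and vector parts to build transcription units for yeast expression.

The depositor comment calls the promoter inducible by inulin and xylose. This sits oddly with the TEF1 designation, since TEF1 promoters are generally regarded as strong and constitutive, and the record does not resolve the point. The depositor also notes that minor differences between the sequencing result and the annotated reference do not affect function.
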