Features (pLannotate 1.2.2; 4 found; start..end, strand, type, name):
    904..938     -  terminator     lambda t0 terminator: minimal transcription terminator from phage lambda (Scholtissek and Grosse, 1987)
   1012..1668    -  CDS            cat: CAT_ECOLX - Experimental evidence at protein level: Swiss-Prot protein existence level 1. This enzyme is an effector of chloramphenicol resistance in bacteria. From Escherichia coli. This protein is used as a marker in many commonly used cloning vectors, such as pACYC184.
   1669..1766    -  promoter       cat promoter: promoter of the E. coli cat gene encoding chloramphenicol acetyltransferase
   1850..2438    +  rep_origin     ori: high-copy-number ColE1/pMB1/pBR322/pUC origin of replication
>Addgene plasmid #125040 | pKmK.P7 | addgene full sequence | sequence record 244831 | Addgene NGS Result
TCGGTCTCAAACGCAACGCATATGCTGCAATCACCCAACGGAATTAATTAATTAAGTAGTTACTTACAGT
ATTGTAATGCCATCCCAGCGTATCCCAGCCTAGTGTATCCCAGCCTAGCCTAGCCTAGGCCAAACCTAGG
CCAAACCTAGGCCAAACCTAGCCCTCTCTAGCCTAGCGCCCAGCAGAAACACCGATGAAGCAAAGAAGTA
ACAGCAGGAAAGAAAAACAAACACAACAAAAAAAAACAAGCAGCATAGCATCAACAGAAATTTCTAAAGA
GAACCAAATTCACCCCAGAAACAACCGCACAAATACGACATCCATCCACCTTTCTTTTATCTTCTTTTTC
TGATCTGATAATTAGTTTCATATACAATACGTAGAAACAGGCGCACAGCACCCAGACCTGGCTTCTGCCC
CAGTGTATAAGCAATGTAGCATAATTGGAAAAAAAAACGAAAAATACCGAAAATAAGTGGGAAGCTGGGC
CACAGGAGTGGGGCGGGATGCGACTGGTTCTGAGCGGGACCGGGTAATAAGGTTGAAAAACTTTGAATTG
ATGGAATAAGTAACTTCTTTCTTTTCGCTGGCGGGAGAAGGAAAAAAAAAAATTTTTTTTCCTTCTGTTT
AGTACTGGGACATTGAGAAGGCGTGTCAATTTTGAATAATTAGAGTGGTCAAAAAAATTTTTTTTGCTTG
GGATACCCTTTTTCGATAATGTAAATTTTTTTTGAATATAAAAGGAGATTGAAAAATTTTTTCTAGCAGA
AATGTTTTCAAGTTTTAATTGCAAGTTTCGTTTGAGTATTCAGTTGTATTTTAGTTGATTTGTAGTTTAT
TTACTAGTATTCTCATAGTTCTAACTCCAAGAGAAGTAACATTAAATATGTGAGACCAGACCAATAAAAA
ACGCCCGGCGGCAACCGAGCGTTCTGAACAAATCCAGATGGAGTTCTGAGGTCATTACTGGATCTATCAA
CAGGAGTCCAAGCGAGCTCGATATCAAATTACGCCCCGCCCTGCCACTCATCGCAGTACTGTTGTAATTC
ATTAAGCATTCTGCCGACATGGAAGCCATCACAAACGGCATGATGAACCTGAATCGCCAGCGGCATCAGC
ACCTTGTCGCCTTGCGTATAATATTTGCCCATGGTGAAAACGGGGGCGAAGAAGTTGTCCATATTGGCCA
CGTTTAAATCAAAACTGGTGAAACTCACCCAGGGATTGGCTGAAACGAAAAACATATTCTCAATAAACCC
TTTAGGGAAATAGGCCAGGTTTTCACCGTAACACGCCACATCTTGCGAATATATGTGTAGAAACTGCCGG
AAATCGTCGTGGTATTCACTCCAGAGCGATGAAAACGTTTCAGTTTGCTCATGGAAAACGGTGTAACAAG
GGTGAACACTATCCCATATCACCAGCTCACCGTCTTTCATTGCCATACGAAATTCCGGATGAGCATTCAT
CAGGCGGGCAAGAATGTGAATAAAGGCCGGATAAAACTTGTGCTTATTTTTCTTTACGGTCTTTAAAAAG
GCCGTAATATCCAGCTGAACGGTCTGGTTATAGGTACATTGAGCAACTGACTGAAATGCCTCAAAATGTT
CTTTACGATGCCATTGGGATATATCAACGGTGGTATATCCAGTGATTTTTTTCTCCATTTTAGCTTCCTT
AGCTCCTGAAAATCTCGATAACTCAAAAAATACGCCCGGTAGTGATCTTATTTCATTATGGTGAAAGTTG
GAACCTCTTACGTGCCCGATCAATCATGACCAAAATCCCTTAACGTGAGTTTTCGTTCCACTGAGCGTCA
GACCCCGTAGAAAAGATCAAAGGATCTTCTTGAGATCCTTTTTTTCTGCGCGTAATCTGCTGCTTGCAAA
CAAAAAAACCACCGCTACCAGCGGTGGTTTGTTTGCCGGATCAAGAGCTACCAACTCTTTTTCCGAAGGT
AACTGGCTTCAGCAGAGCGCAGATACCAAATACTGTTCTTCTAGTGTAGCCGTAGTTAGGCCACCACTTC
AAGAACTCTGTAGCACCGCCTACATACCTCGCTCTGCTAATCCTGTTACCAGTGGCTGCTGCCAGTGGCG
ATAAGTCGTGTCTTACCGGGTTGGACTCAAGACGATAGTTACCGGATAAGGCGCAGCGGTCGGGCTGAAC
GGGGGGTTCGTGCACACAGCCCAGCTTGGAGCGAACGACCTACACCGAACTGAGATACCTACAGCGTGAG
CTATGAGAAAGCGCCACGCTTCCCGAAGGGAGAAAGGCGGACAGGTATCCGGTAAGCGGCAGGGTCGGAA
CAGGAGAGCGCACGAGGGAGCTTCCAGGGGGAAACGCCTGGTATCTTTATAGTCCTGTCGGGTTTCGCCA
CCTCTGACTTGAGCGTCGATTTTTGTGATGCTCGTCAGGGGGGCGGAGCCTATGGAAAAACGCCAGCAAC
GCGGCCTTTTTACGGTTCCTGGCCTTTTGCTGGCCTTTTGCTCACATGTTCTTTCCTGCGTTATCCCCTG
ATTCTGTGGATAACCGTAG
